>Addgene plasmid #227469 | pk335-CARGO-6mer-18kb-USF | addgene full sequence | sequence record 452245 | Addgene NGS Result
TTGAGATCCTTTTTTTCTGCGCGTAATCTGCTGCTTGCAAACAAAAAAACCACCGCTACCAGCGGTGGTT
TGTTTGCCGGATCAAGAGCTACCAACTCTTTTTCCGAAGGTAACTGGCTTCAGCAGAGCGCAGATACCAA
ATACTGTTCTTCTAGTGTAGCCGTAGTTAGGCCACCACTTCAAGAACTCTGTAGCACCGCCTACATACCT
CGCTCTGCTAATCCTGTTACCAGTGGCTGCTGCCAGTGGCGATAAGTCGTGTCTTACCGGGTTGGACTCA
AGACGATAGTTACCGGATAAGGCGCAGCGGTCGGGCTGAACGGGGGGTTCGTGCACACAGCCCAGCTTGG
AGCGAACGACCTACACCGAACTGAGATACCTACAGCGTGAGCTATGAGAAAGCGCCACGCTTCCCGAAGG
GAGAAAGGCGGACAGGTATCCGGTAAGCGGCAGGGTCGGAACAGGAGAGCGCACGAGGGAGCTTCCAGGG
GGAAACGCCTGGTATCTTTATAGTCCTGTCGGGTTTCGCCACCTCTGACTTGAGCGTCGATTTTTGTGAT
GCTCGTCAGGGGGGCGGAGCCTATGGAAAAACGCCAGCAACGCGGCCTTTTTACGGTTCCTGGCCTTTTG
CTGGCCTTTTGCTCACATGTGTTTAAGAGCTATGCTGGAAACAGCATAGCAAGTTTAAATAAGGCTAGTC
CGTTATCAACTTGAAAAAGTGGCACCGAGTCGGTGCTTTTTTTCTCGAGTACTAGGATCCATTAGGCTTT
CCCATGATTCCTTCATATTTGCATATACGATACAAGGCTGTTAGAGAGATAATTGGAATTAATTTGACTG
TAAACACAAAGATATTAGTACAAAATACGTGACGTAGAAAGTAATAATTTCTTGGGTAGTTTGCAGTTTT
AAAATTATGTTTTAAAATGGACTATCATATGCTTACCGTAACTTGAAAGTATTTCGATTTCTTGGCTTTA
TATATCTTGTGGAAAGGACGAAACACCGAGCACAGATTCGTGCACCCCGTTTAAGAGCTATGCTGGAAAC
AGCATAGCAAGTTTAAATAAGGCTAGTCCGTTATCAACTTGAAAAAGTGGCACCGAGTCGGTGCTTTTTT
TCTCGAGTACTAGGATCCATTAGGCTTTCCCATGATTCCTTCATATTTGCATATACGATACAAGGCTGTT
AGAGAGATAATTGGAATTAATTTGACTGTAAACACAAAGATATTAGTACAAAATACGTGACGTAGAAAGT
AATAATTTCTTGGGTAGTTTGCAGTTTTAAAATTATGTTTTAAAATGGACTATCATATGCTTACCGTAAC
TTGAAAGTATTTCGATTTCTTGGCTTTATATATCTTGTGGAAAGGACGAAACACCGAAAAAGCAAAGGTC
AACCCGGTTTAAGAGCTATGCTGGAAACAGCATAGCAAGTTTAAATAAGGCTAGTCCGTTATCAACTTGA
AAAAGTGGCACCGAGTCGGTGCTTTTTTTCTCGAGTACTAGGATCCATTAGGCTTTCCCATGATTCCTTC
ATATTTGCATATACGATACAAGGCTGTTAGAGAGATAATTGGAATTAATTTGACTGTAAACACAAAGATA
TTAGTACAAAATACGTGACGTAGAAAGTAATAATTTCTTGGGTAGTTTGCAGTTTTAAAATTATGTTTTA
AAATGGACTATCATATGCTTACCGTAACTTGAAAGTATTTCGATTTCTTGGCTTTATATATCTTGTGGAA
AGGACGAAACACCGCATAAAACACAAATTCGTTTGTTTAAGAGCTATGCTGGAAACAGCATAGCAAGTTT
AAATAAGGCTAGTCCGTTATCAACTTGAAAAAGTGGCACCGAGTCGGTGCTTTTTTTCTCGAGTACTAGG
ATCCATTAGGCTTTCCCATGATTCCTTCATATTTGCATATACGATACAAGGCTGTTAGAGAGATAATTGG
AATTAATTTGACTGTAAACACAAAGATATTAGTACAAAATACGTGACGTAGAAAGTAATAATTTCTTGGG
TAGTTTGCAGTTTTAAAATTATGTTTTAAAATGGACTATCATATGCTTACCGTAACTTGAAAGTATTTCG
ATTTCTTGGCTTTATATATCTTGTGGAAAGGACGAAACACCGAGTAGGAGATTGACATAATCGTTTAAGA
GCTATGCTGGAAACAGCATAGCAAGTTTAAATAAGGCTAGTCCGTTATCAACTTGAAAAAGTGGCACCGA
GTCGGTGCTTTTTTTCTCGAGTACTAGGATCCATTAGGCTTTCCCATGATTCCTTCATATTTGCATATAC
GATACAAGGCTGTTAGAGAGATAATTGGAATTAATTTGACTGTAAACACAAAGATATTAGTACAAAATAC
GTGACGTAGAAAGTAATAATTTCTTGGGTAGTTTGCAGTTTTAAAATTATGTTTTAAAATGGACTATCAT
ATGCTTACCGTAACTTGAAAGTATTTCGATTTCTTGGCTTTATATATCTTGTGGAAAGGACGAAACACCG
ACATTTGTCTTAATGTCACCGTTTAAGAGCTATGCTGGAAACAGCATAGCAAGTTTAAATAAGGCTAGTC
CGTTATCAACTTGAAAAAGTGGCACCGAGTCGGTGCTTTTTTTCTCGAGTACTAGGATCCATTAGGCTTT
CCCATGATTCCTTCATATTTGCATATACGATACAAGGCTGTTAGAGAGATAATTGGAATTAATTTGACTG
TAAACACAAAGATATTAGTACAAAATACGTGACGTAGAAAGTAATAATTTCTTGGGTAGTTTGCAGTTTT
AAAATTATGTTTTAAAATGGACTATCATATGCTTACCGTAACTTGAAAGTATTTCGATTTCTTGGCTTTA
TATATCTTGTGGAAAGGACGAAACACCGGAGAGCAGCGGCAATCAGCTGTTTAAGAGCTATGCTGGAAAC
AGCATAGCAAGTTTAAATAAGGCTAGTCCGTTATCAACTTGAAAAAGTGGCACCGAGTCGGTGCTTTTTT
TCTCGAGTACTAGGATCCATTAGGCTTTCCCATGATTCCTTCATATTTGCATATACGATACAAGGCTGTT
AGAGAGATAATTGGAATTAATTTGACTGTAAACACAAAGATATTAGTACAAAATACGTGACGTAGAAAGT
AATAATTTCTTGGGTAGTTTGCAGTTTTAAAATTATGTTTTAAAATGGACTATCATATGCTTACCGTAAC
TTGAAAGTATTTCGATTTCTTGGCTTTATATATCTTGTGGAAAGGACGAAACACCGTTTTTTTTCTAGAG
GTACCCGTTACATAACTTACGGTAAATGGCCCGCCTGGCTGACCGCCCAACGACCCCCGCCCATTGACGT
CAATAGTAACGCCAATAGGGACTTTCCATTGACGTCAATGGGTGGAGTATTTACGGTAAACTGCCCACTT
GGCAGTACATCAAGTGTATCATATGCCAAGTACGCCCCCTATTGACGTCAATGACGGTAAATGGCCCGCC
TGGCATTGTGCCCAGTACATGACCTTATGGGACTTTCCTACTTGGCAGTACATCTACGTATTAGTCATCG
CTATTACCATGGTCGAGGTGAGCCCCACGTTCTGCTTCACTCTCCCCATCTCCCCCCCCTCCCCACCCCC
AATTTTGTATTTATTTATTTTTTAATTATTTTGTGCAGCGATGGGGGCGGGGGGGGGGGGGGGGGCGCGC
GCSAGGSGGGGSGGGGSGGGGSGAGGGGSGGGGSGGGGSGAGGCGGAGAGGTGCGGCGGCAGCCAATCAG
AGCGGCGCGCTCCGAAAGTTTCCTTTTATGGCGAGGCGGCGGCGGCGGCGGCCCTATAAAAAGCGAAGCG
CGCGGCGGGCGGGAGTCGCTGCGCGCTGCCTTCGCCCCGTGCCCCGCTCCGCCGCCGCCTCGCGCCGCCC
GCCCCGGCTCTGACTGACCGCGTTACTCCCACAGGTGAGCGGGCGGGACGGCCCTTCTCCTCCGGGCTGT
AATTAGCTGAGCAAGAGGTAAGGGTTTAAGGGATGGTTGGTTGGTGGGGTATTAATGTTTAATTACCTGG
AGCACCTGCCTGAAATCACTTTTTTTCAGGTTGGACCGGTGCCACCATGAGCGAGCTGATTAAGGAGAAC
ATGCACATGAAGCTGTACATGGAGGGCACCGTGGACAACCATCACTTCAAGTGCACATCCGAGGGCGAAG
GCAAGCCCTACGAGGGCACCCAGACCATGAGAATCAAGGTGGTCGAGGGCGGCCCTCTCCCCTTCGCCTT
CGACATCCTGGCTACTAGCTTCCTCTACGGCAGCAAGACCTTCATCAACCACACCCAGGGCATCCCCGAC
TTCTTCAAGCAGTCCTTCCCTGAGGGCTTCACATGGGAGAGAGTCACCACATACGATGACGGGGGCGTGC
TGACCGCTACCCAGGACACCAGCCTCCAGGACGGCTGCCTCATCTACAACGTCAAGATCAGAGGGGTGAA
CTTCACATCCAACGGCCCTGTGATGCAGAAGAAAACACTCGGCTGGGAGGCCTTCACCGAGACGCTGTAC
CCCGCTGACGGCGGCCTGGAAGGCAGAAACGACATGGCCCTGAAGCTCGTGGGCGGGAGCCATCTGATCG
CAAACATCAAGACCACATATAGATCCAAGAAACCCGCTAAGAACCTCAAGATGCCTGGCGTCTACTATGT
GGACTACAGACTGGAAAGAATCAAGGAGGCCAACAACGAAACCTACGTCGAGCAGCACGAGGTGGCAGTG
GCCAGATACTGCGACCTCCCTAGCAAACTGGGGCACAAGCTTAATTAAGAATTCCTAGAGCTCGCTGATC
AGCCTCGACTGTGCCTTCTAGTTGCCAGCCATCTGTTGTTTGCCCCTCCCCCGTGCCTTCCTTGACCCTG
GAAGGTGCCACTCCCACTGTCCTTTCCTAATAAAATGAGGAAATTGCATCGCATTGTCTGAGTAGGTGTC
ATTCTATTCTGGGGGGTGGGGTGGGGCAGGACAGCAAGGGGGAGGATTGGGAAGAGAATAGCAGGCATGC
TGGGGAGCTCTCGAAGCCGCGGTGCGGGTGCCAGGGCGTGCCCTTGGGCTCCCCGGGCGCGTACTCCACC
TCACCCATCGCAGGAACCCCTAGTGATGGAGTTGGCCACTCCCTCTCTGCGCGCTCGCTCGCTCACTGAG
GCCGGGCGACCAAAGGTCGCCCGACGCCCGGGCTTTGCCCGGGCGGCCTCAGTGAGCGAGCGAGCGCGCA
GCTGCCTGCAGGGGCGCCTGATGCGGTATTTTCTCCTTACGCATCTGTGCGGTATTTCACACCGCATA
[95 nt withheld, positions 5319-5413]
T
[46 nt withheld, positions 5415-5460]
C
[141 nt withheld, positions 5462-5602]
CCTTTGACGTTGGAGTCCACGTTCTTT
[37 nt withheld, positions 5630-5666]
ACTCTATCTCGGGCTATTCTTTTGATTTATAAGGGATTTTGCCGATTTCGGTCTATTGGTTAAAAAATGA
GCTGATTTAACAAAAATTTAACGCGAATTTTAACAAAATATTAACGTTTACAATTTTATGGTGCACTCTC
AGTACAATCTGCTCTGATGCCGCATAGTGCTTTTCCCAAGGCAGTCTGGAGCATGCGCTTTAGCAGCCCC
GCTGGGCACTTGGCGCTACACAAGTGGCCTCTGGCCTCGCACACATTCCACATCCACCGGTAGGCGCCAA
CCGGCTCCGTTCTTTGGTGGCCCCTTCGCGCCACCTTCTACTCCTCCCCTAGTCAGGAAGTTCCCCCCCG
CCCCGCAGCTCGCGTCGTGCAGGACGTGACAAATGGAAGTAGCACGTCTCACTAGTCTCGTGCAGATGGA
CAGCACCGCTGAGCAATGGAAGCGGGTAGGCCTTTGGGGCAGCGGCCAATAGCAGCTTTGCTCCTTCGCT
TTCTGGGCTCAGAGGCTGGGAAGGGGTGGGTCCGGGGGCGGGCTCAGGGGCGGGCTCAGGGGCGGGGCGG
GCGCCCGAAGGTCCTCCGGAGGCCCGGCATTCTGCACGCTTCAAAAGCGCACGTCTGCCGCGCTGTTCTC
CTCTTCCTCATCTCCGGGCCTTTCGACCGATCATCAAGCTGCACGTGTTGACAATTAATCATCGGCATAG
TATATCGGCATAGTATAATACGACTCACTATAGGAGGGCCACCATGGGATCGGCCATTGAACAAGATGGA
TTGCACGCAGGTTCTCCGGCCGCTTGGGTGGAGAGGCTATTCGGCTATGACTGGGCACAACAGACAATCG
GCTGCTCTGATGCCGCCGTGTTCCGGCTGTCAGCGCAGGGGCGCCCGGTTCTTTTTGTCAAGACCGACCT
GTCCGGTGCCCTGAATGAACTGCAGGACGAGGCAGCGCGGCTATCGTGGCTGGCCACGACGGGCGTTCCT
TGCGCAGCTGTGCTCGACGTTGTCACTGAAGCGGGAAGGGACTGGCTGCTATTGGGCGAAGTGCCGGGGC
AGGATCTCCTGTCATCTCACCTTGCTCCTGCCGAGAAAGTATCCATCATGGCTGATGCAATGCGGCGGCT
GCATACGCTTGATCCGGCTACCTGCCCATTCGACCACCAAGCGAAACATCGCATCGAGCGAGCACGTACT
CGGATGGAAGCCGGTCTTGTCGATCAGGATGATCTGGACGAAGAGCATCAGGGGCTCGCGCCAGCCGAAC
TGTTCGCCAGGCTCAAGGCGCGCATGCCCGACGGCGAGGATCTCGTCGTGACCCATGGCGATGCCTGCTT
GCCGAATATCATGGTGGAAAATGGCCGCTTTTCTGGATTCATCGACTGTGGCCGGCTGGGTGTGGCGGAC
CGCTATCAGGACATAGCGTTGGCTACCCGTGATATTGCTGAAGAGCTTGGCGGCGAATGGGCTGACCGCT
TCCTCGTGCTTTACGGTATCGCCGCTCCCGATTCGCAGCGCATCGCCTTCTATCGCCTTCTTGACGAGTT
CTTCTGATCGAGAAATTGATGATCTATTAAACAATAAAGACGTCCACATGGAAGTGCAAACTATTAACTG
GCGAACTACTTACTCTAGCTTCCCGGCAACAATTAATAGACTGGATGGAGGCGGATAAAGTTGCAGGACC
ACTTCTGCGCTCGGCCCTTCCGGCTGGCTGGTTTATTGCTGATAAATCTGGAGCCGGTGAGCGTGGAAGC
CGCGGTATCATTGCAGCACTGGGGCCAGATGGTAAGCCCTCCCGTATCGTAGTTATCTACACGACGGGGA
GTCAGGCAACTATGGATGAACGAAATAGACAGATCGCTGAGATAGGTGCCTCACTGATTAAGCATTGGTA
ACTGTCAGACCAAGTTTACTCATATATACTTTAGATTGATTTAAAACTTCATTTTTAATTTAAAAGGATC
TAGGTGAAGATCCTTTTTGATAATCTCATGACCAAAATCCCTTAACGTGAGTTTTCGTTCCACTGAGCGT
CAGACCCCGTAGAAAAGATCAAAGGATCTTC
Features (pLannotate 1.2.2; 30 found; start..end, strand, type, name):
      1..589     +  rep_origin     ori: high-copy-number ColE1/pMB1/pBR322/pUC origin of replication
    669..736     +  misc_RNA       tracrRNA (fragment): trans-activating CRISPR RNA for the Streptococcus pyogenes CRISPR/Cas9 system
    768..999     +  promoter       U6 promoter: RNA polymerase III promoter for human U6 snRNA
   1047..1114    +  misc_RNA       tracrRNA (fragment): trans-activating CRISPR RNA for the Streptococcus pyogenes CRISPR/Cas9 system
   1146..1377    +  promoter       U6 promoter: RNA polymerase III promoter for human U6 snRNA
   1425..1492    +  misc_RNA       tracrRNA (fragment): trans-activating CRISPR RNA for the Streptococcus pyogenes CRISPR/Cas9 system
   1524..1755    +  promoter       U6 promoter: RNA polymerase III promoter for human U6 snRNA
   1803..1870    +  misc_RNA       tracrRNA (fragment): trans-activating CRISPR RNA for the Streptococcus pyogenes CRISPR/Cas9 system
   1902..2133    +  promoter       U6 promoter: RNA polymerase III promoter for human U6 snRNA
   2181..2248    +  misc_RNA       tracrRNA (fragment): trans-activating CRISPR RNA for the Streptococcus pyogenes CRISPR/Cas9 system
   2280..2511    +  promoter       U6 promoter: RNA polymerase III promoter for human U6 snRNA
   2559..2626    +  misc_RNA       tracrRNA (fragment): trans-activating CRISPR RNA for the Streptococcus pyogenes CRISPR/Cas9 system
   2658..2889    +  promoter       U6 promoter: RNA polymerase III promoter for human U6 snRNA
   2937..3004    +  misc_RNA       tracrRNA (fragment): trans-activating CRISPR RNA for the Streptococcus pyogenes CRISPR/Cas9 system
   3036..3267    +  promoter       U6 promoter: RNA polymerase III promoter for human U6 snRNA
   3296..3581    +  enhancer       CMV enhancer: human cytomegalovirus immediate early enhancer; contains an 18-bp deletion relative to the standard CMV enhancer
   3583..3861    +  promoter       chicken β-actin promoter: No description available
   3862..4089    +  intron         hybrid intron: hybrid between chicken β-actin (CBA) and minute virus of mice (MMV) introns (Gray et al., 2011)
   4107..4808    +  CDS            TagBFP: monomeric blue fluorescent protein mammalian codon-optimized
   4839..4950    +  polyA_signal   bGH poly(A) signal: bovine growth hormone polyadenylation signal
   5050..5119    +  protein_bind   attB: attB site for the φC31 integrase (Groth et al., 2000) phage φC31 integrase
   5122..5262    +  repeat_region  AAV2 ITR: inverted terminal repeat of adeno-associated virus serotype 2 inverted
   5267..5318    -  misc_feature   bom (fragment): basis of mobility region from pBR322
   5337..5792    +  rep_origin     f1 ori (sequence partly withheld): f1 bacteriophage origin of replication; arrow indicates direction of (+) strand synthesis
   5793..5834    -  misc_feature   bom (fragment): basis of mobility region from pBR322
   5835..6321    +  promoter       PGK promoter: mouse phosphoglycerate kinase 1 promoter
   6343..6390    +  promoter       EM7 promoter: synthetic bacterial promoter&nbsp
   6410..7213    +  CDS            NeoR/KanR: aminoglycoside phosphotransferase from Tn5; aph(3')-II (or nptII); confers resistance to neomycin, kanamycin, and G418 (Geneticin®)
   7217..7253    +  polyA_signal   PGK poly(A) signal (fragment): mouse phosphoglycerate kinase 1 polyadenylation signal
   7262..7556    +  CDS            bla(M) (fragment): β-lactamase lacking the signal sequence; bla(M); allows cytosolic expression of β-lactamase
