[The description below was written by a language model from this plasmid's Addgene catalogue record and pLannotate feature annotations shown in this document.]
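Description:
pk335-CARGO-6mer-18kb-USF is a mammalian CRISPR guide-RNA array plasmid built on the pk335-BFP backbone. It carries a CARGO-type multiplexed array of six synthetic guides that direct Streptococcus pyogenes Cas9 or dCas9 to a region within the mouse Prdm8-Fgf5 locus. The plasmid encodes no Cas9 itself, so the nuclease or dCas9 fusion must be supplied separately. The annotated sequence (about 7.7 kb) shows a tandem series of human U6 RNA polymerase III promoters alternating with S. pyogenes tracrRNA-derived scaffold fragments. This is the expected layout for independent U6-driven guide units. The automated annotation finds seven copies of each element, while the catalogue lists six guides, so one flanking promoter and scaffold probably belong to the backbone cloning site rather than to a complete extra unit. The naming is also inconsistent: the plasmid name refers to 18 kb, while the insert field describes a position 28 kb upstream of Fgf5.

Downstream of the array, a CMV enhancer/chicken β-actin promoter with a hybrid intron drives TagBFP, terminated by a bGH polyadenylation signal, which marks transfected cells with blue fluorescence. A single Tn5 NeoR/KanR gene sits behind both the mouse PGK promoter and the bacterial EM7 promoter, giving G418 selection in mammalian cells and kanamycin selection in E. coli. Replication relies on a high-copy ColE1/pUC origin, and an f1 origin is also present. A recombination-reduced growth strain is listed, consistent with the repetitive array. The table also shows a φC31 attB site, a single AAV2 ITR and a β-lactamase fragment; the record assigns these no function, and they may be backbone remnants. The associated work concerns how long-range transcriptional regulation scales with genomic distance.
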