Addgene plasmid #227469: pk335-CARGO-6mer-18kb-USF
Purpose: 6-mer gRNA array targeting Sp dCas9/Cas9 to the Prdm8-Fgf5 locus
Depositing lab: Joanna Wysocka. Depositing organization: Stanford University. Publication: Long-range regulation of transcription scales with genomic distance in a gene-specific manner. Jensen CL, Chen LF, Swigut T, Crocker OJ, Yao D, Bassik MC, Ferrell JE Jr, Boettiger AN, Wysocka J. Mol Cell. 2025 Jan 16;85(2):347-361.e7. doi: 10.1016/j.molcel.2024.10.021. Epub 2024 Dec 2. PubMed 39626660.
Backbone
  Vector backbone: pk335-BFP
  Vector type: CRISPR
  Selectable markers: Neomycin (select with G418) ; TagBFP
Growth in bacteria
  Bacterial resistance: Kanamycin, 50 μg/mL
  Growth temperature: 37°C
  Growth strain: NEB Stable
  Copy number: High Copy
Gene/Insert
  Gene/Insert name: CARGO to 28kb Upstream Fgf5 (alt name: CARGO20)
  gRNA/shRNA sequence: AGCACAGATTCGTGCACCCC, AAAAAGCAAAGGTCAACCCG, CATAAAACACAAATTCGTTT, AGTAGGAGATTGACATAATC, ACATTTGTCTTAATGTCACC, GAGAGCAGCGGCAATCAGCT
  Species: M. musculus (mouse), Synthetic
  Cloning method: Other
Terms and licenses: Academic/Nonprofit Terms; Industry Terms: Not Available to Industry
How to cite: pk335-CARGO-6mer-18kb-USF was a gift from Joanna Wysocka (Addgene plasmid # 227469 ; http://n2t.net/addgene:227469 ; RRID:Addgene_227469)
